>Addgene plasmid #245622 | pICSL50067 | addgene full sequence | sequence record 495571 | Addgene NGS Result
GGTCTCATTCGATGGATTCTACCGAGGCCGTGATCAAAGAATTCATGCGGTTCAAGGTGCACATGGAAGG
CTCTATGAATGGCCACGAGTTCGAGATCGAAGGTGAAGGTGAGGGTAGACCTTATGAGGGTACTCAGACC
GCTAAGCTGAGGGTTACAAAAGGTGGTCCTCTGCCGTTCTCTTGGGATATTTTGAGCCCGCAGTTCATGT
ACGGCTCTCGGGCTTTTACAAAGCACCCTGCTGATATCCCTGACTACTGGAAGCAGTCTTTCCCAGAGGG
TTTCAAGTGGGAGCGTGTGATGAATTTCGAGGATGGTGGTGCTGTTTCCGTGGCTCAGGATACTTCTCTT
GAGGATGGCACCCTGATCTACAAGGTGAAGCTTCGGGGTACTAACTTCCCTCCTGATGGTCCTGTGATGC
AGAAAAAGACCATGGGCTGGGAAGCTTCTACTGAGAGGCTTTACCCTGAGGACGTTGTGCTGAAGGGCGA
TATTAAGATGGCTCTGAGGCTTAAGGATGGCGGCAGATACCTTGCTGATTTCAAGACTACCTACCGGGCC
AAGAAACCTGTTCAAATGCCTGGCGCTTTCAACATCGATCGGAAGCTGGATATCACCAGCCACAACGAGG
ATTACACTGTGGTTGAGCAGTACGAGAGATCTGTGGCTAGGCATTCTACTGGTGGTTCTGGTGGATCTTA
GGCTTTGAGACCACGTGGCTCTTCAGTGGACGAAAGGGCCTCGTGATACGCCTATTTTTATAGGTTAATG
TCATGATAATAATGGTTTCTTAGACGTCAGGTGGCACTTTTCGGGGAAATGTGCGCGGAACCCCTATTTG
TTTATTTTTCTAAATACATTCAAATATGTATCCGCTCATGAGACAATAACCCTGATAAATGCTTCAATAA
TATTGAAAAAGGAAGAGTATGCGCTCACGCAACTGGTCCAGAACCTTGACCGAACGCAGCGGTGGTAACG
GCGCAGTGGCGGTTTTCATGGCTTGTTATGACTGTTTTTTTTTGGGGTACAGTCTATGCCTCGGGCATCC
AAGCAGCAAGCGCGTTACGCCGTGGGTCGATGTTTGATGTTATGGAGCAGCAACGATGTTACGCAGCAGG
GCAGTCGCCCTAAAACAAAGTTAAACATCATGAGGGAAGCGGTGATCGCCGAAGTATCGACTCAACTATC
AGAGGTAGTTGGCGTCATCGAGCGCCATCTCGAACCGACGTTGCTGGCCGTACATTTGTACGGCTCCGCA
GTGGATGGCGGCCTGAAGCCACACAGCGATATTGATTTGCTGGTTACGGTGACCGTAAGGCTTGATGAAA
CAACGCGGCGAGCTTTGATCAACGACCTTTTGGAAACTTCGGCTTCCCCTGGAGAGAGCGAGATTCTCCG
CGCTGTAGAAGTCACCATTGTTGTGCACGACGACATCATTCCGTGGCGTTATCCAGCTAAGCGCGAACTG
CAATTTGGAGAATGGCAGCGCAATGACATTCTTGCAGGTATCTTCGAGCCAGCCACGATCGACATTGATC
TGGCTATCTTGCTGACAAAAGCAAGAGAACATAGCGTTGCCTTGGTAGGTCCAGCGGCGGAGGAACTCTT
TGATCCGGTTCCTGAACAGGATCTATTTGAGGCGCTAAATGAAACCTTAACGCTATGGAACTCGCCGCCC
GACTGGGCTGGCGATGAGCGAAATGTAGTGCTTACGTTGTCCCGCATTTGGTACAGCGCAGTAACCGGCA
AAATCGCGCCGAAGGATGTCGCTGCCGACTGGGCAATGGAGCGCCTGCCGGCCCAGTATCAGCCCGTCAT
ACTTGAAGCTAGACAGGCTTATCTTGGACAAGAAGAAGATCGCTTGGCCTCGCGCGCAGATCAGTTGGAA
GAATTTGTCCATTACGTAAAAGGCGAGATCACCAAGGTAGTCGGCAAATAACTGTCAGACCAAGTTTACT
CATATATACTTTAGATTGATTTAAAACTTCATTTTTAATTTAAAAGGATCTAGGTGAAGATCCTTTTTGA
TAATCTCATGACCAAAATCCCTTAACGTGAGTTTTCGTTCCACTGAGCGTCAGACCCCGTAGAAAAGATC
AAAGGATCTTCTTGAGATCCTTTTTTTCTGCGCGTAATCTGCTGCTTGCAAACAAAAAAACCACCGCTAC
CAGCGGTGGTTTGTTTGCCGGATCAAGAGCTACCAACTCTTTTTCCGAAGGTAACTGGCTTCAGCAGAGC
GCAGATACCAAATACTGTTCTTCTAGTGTAGCCGTAGTTAGGCCACCACTTCAAGAACTCTGTAGCACCG
CCTACATACCTCGCTCTGCTAATCCTGTTACCAGTGGCTGCTGCCAGTGGCGATAAGTCGTGTCTTACCG
GGTTGGACTCAAGACGATAGTTACCGGATAAGGCGCAGCGGTCGGGCTGAACGGGGGGTTCGTGCACACA
GCCCAGCTTGGAGCGAACGACCTACACCGAACTGAGATACCTACAGCGTGAGCTATGAGAAAGCGCCACG
CTTCCCGAAGGGAGAAAGGCGGACAGGTATCCGGTAAGCGGCAGGGTCGGAACAGGAGAGCGCACGAGGG
AGCTTCCAGGGGGAAACGCCTGGTATCTTTATAGTCCTGTCGGGTTTCGCCACCTCTGACTTGAGCGTCG
ATTTTTGTGATGCTCGTCAGGGGGGCGGAGCCTATGGAAAAACGCCAGCAACGCGGCCTTTTTACGGTTC
CTGGCCTTTTGCTGGCCTTTTGCTCACATGTTCTTTCCTGCGTTATCCCCTGATTCTGTGGATAACCGTA
TTACCGCCTTTGAGTGAGCTGATACCGCTCGCCGCAGCCGAACGACCGAGCGCAGCGAGTCAGTGAGCGA
GGAAGCGGAAGAGCGCCCAATACGCAAACCGCCTCTCCCCGCGCGTTGGCCGATTCATTAATCACTGT
Features (pLannotate 1.2.2; 7 found; start..end, strand, type, name):
     24..686     +  CDS            mScarlet: mScarlet is a basic (constitutively fluorescent) red fluorescent protein published in 2016, derived from synthetic construct. It has moderate acid sensitivity.
    824..928     +  promoter       AmpR promoter: bla
    919..999     -  CDS            int (fragment): INT2_ECOLX - Protein inferred from homology: Swiss-Prot protein existence level 3. Putative integrase believed to be involved in the insertion of antibiotic resistance genes into plasmids and transposons. From Escherichia coli.
   1087..1143    +  CDS            GmR (fragment): gentamycin acetyltransferase; aacC1; confers resistance to gentamycin
   1150..1938    +  CDS            aadA: S3AD_ECOLX - Experimental evidence at protein level: Swiss-Prot protein existence level 1. Mediates bacterial resistance to the antibiotics streptomycin and spectinomycin. From Escherichia coli.
   2112..2700    +  rep_origin     ori: high-copy-number ColE1/pMB1/pBR322/pUC origin of replication
   2883..2932    +  CDS            lacI (fragment): lac repressor; lacI; The lac repressor binds to the lac operator to inhibit transcription in E. coli. This inhibition can be relieved by adding lactose or isopropyl-β-D-thiogalactopyranoside (IPTG).
