[The description below was written by a language model from this plasmid's Addgene catalogue record and pLannotate feature annotations shown in this document.]
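Description:
pICSL50067 is a Level 0 Golden Gate (MoClo syntax) part plasmid that supplies the monomeric red fluorescent protein mScarlet3 as a C-terminal tag module. It is built on the small pICSL01003 backbone (about 2.2 kb; the full sequenced plasmid is about 2.9 kb) and is a bacterial cloning and storage vector rather than an expression construct. It replicates in E. coli from a high-copy ColE1/pUC-type origin and is selected with spectinomycin through an aadA gene. The feature table places an AmpR (bla) promoter upstream of this marker. Short integrase, gentamicin acetyltransferase and lacI fragments are also annotated. These partial matches most likely reflect where the resistance cassette and backbone came from, and none appears to be a functional gene.

The payload is a synthetic insert of roughly 0.7 kb encoding the fluorescent protein. The automated annotation labels it simply as mScarlet, which is consistent with a match to the parental protein family, whereas the catalogue entry specifies mScarlet3. Internal BsaI and BpiI recognition sites were removed by point mutation, so the part is "domesticated" and stays intact during Type IIS assembly. The module is defined by the fusion overhangs TTCG and GCTT, which in the MoClo standard place it directly after a coding sequence lacking a stop codon and before a terminator part. No promoter or terminator for the tag is annotated, as expected for a Level 0 part, because these elements come from other modules during assembly.

It is typically combined with promoter, coding sequence and terminator parts in one-pot Golden Gate reactions. The resulting transcription units encode proteins fused at the C terminus to a red fluorescent reporter, for example for localisation or expression studies. The record does not specify a downstream host organism.
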