Addgene plasmid #245622: pICSL50067
Purpose: Level 0 Golden Gate part C-Terminal Tag with overhangs TTCG - GCTT
Depositing lab: Mark Youles. Depositing organization: Sainsbury Laboratory, Norwich.
Backbone
  Vector backbone: pICSL01003
  Backbone size w/o insert (bp): 2244
  Vector type: Synthetic Biology
Growth in bacteria
  Bacterial resistance: Spectinomycin, 50 μg/mL
  Growth temperature: 37°C
  Growth strain: DH5alpha
  Copy number: High Copy
Gene/Insert
  Gene/Insert name: C-Terminal tag mScarlet3 (monomeric)
  Species: Synthetic
  Insert size (bp): 694
  Mutation: BsaI/BpiI sites removed by point-mutation
  Cloning method: Restriction Enzyme; 5′ cloning site BsaI (destroyed during cloning); 3′ cloning site BsaI (destroyed during cloning)
  Sequencing primers: 5′ TCACATGTTCTTTCCTGCG; 3′ GTCTCATGAGCGGATACATATTTGAATG
Terms and licenses: Academic/Nonprofit Terms; Industry Terms: Not Available to Industry
Depositor comments: Level 0 C-Terminal tag module used for GoldenGate assemblies using the MoClo overhang syntax
How to cite: pICSL50067 was a gift from Mark Youles (Addgene plasmid # 245622 ; http://n2t.net/addgene:245622 ; RRID:Addgene_245622)
